>Addgene plasmid #83409 | pUC-TALO8 | depositor full sequence | sequence record 158866 | pUC-TALO8 sequence 4355 bps
TCGCGCGTTTCGGTGATGACGGTGAAAACCTCTGACACATGCAGCTCCCGGAGACGGTCACAGCTTGTCT
GTAAGCGGATGCCGGGAGCAGACAAGCCCGTCAGGGCGCGTCAGCGGGTGTTGGCGGGTGTCGGGGCTGG
CTTAACTATGCGGCATCAGAGCAGATTGTACTGAGAGTGCACCATATGCGGTGTGAAATACCGCACAGAT
GCGTAAGGAGAAAATACCGCATCAGGCGCCATTCGCCATTCAGGCTGCGCAACTGTTGGGAAGGGCGATC
GGTGCGGGCCTCTTCGCTATTACGCCAGCTGGCGAAAGGGGGATGTGCTGCAAGGCGATTAAGTTGGGTA
ACGCCAGGGTTTTCCCAGTCACGACGTTGTAAAACGACGGCCAGTGCCAAGCTTGCATGCCTGCAGGTCG
ACTCTAGAGGATCCCCGGGTACCGAGCTCGAATTCGGTCGAAAAAAGAAAAGGAGAGGGCCAAGAGGGAG
GGCATTGGTGACTATTGAGCACGTGAGTATACGTGATTAAGCACACAAAGGCAGCTTGGAGTATGTCTGT
TATTAATTTCACAGGTAGTTCTGGTCCATTGGTGAAAGTTTGCGGCTTGCAGAGCACAGAGGCCGCAGAA
TGTGCTCTAGATTCCGATGCTGACTTGCTGGGTATTATATGTGTGCCCAATAGAAAGAGAACAATTGACC
CGGTTATTGCAAGGAAAATTTCAAGTCTTGTAAAAGCATATAAAAATAGTTAAGGCACTCCGAAATACTT
GGTTGGCGTGTTTCGTAATCAACCTAAGGAGGATGTTTTGGCTCTGGTCAATGATTACGGCATTGATATC
GTCCAACTGCATGGAGATGAGTCGTGGCAAGAATACCAAGAGTTCCTCGGTTTGCCAGTTATTAAAAGAC
TCGTATTTCCAAAAGACTGCAACATACTACTCAGTGCAGCTTCACAGAAACCTCATTCGTTTATTCCCTT
GTTTGATTCAGAAGCAGGTGGGACAGGTGAACTTTTGGATTGGAACTCGATTTCTGACTGGGTTGGAAGG
CAAGAGAGCCCCGAAAGCTTACATTTTATGTTAGCTGGTGGACTGACGCCAGAAAATGTTGGTGATGCGC
TTAGATTAAATGGCGTTATTGGTGTTGATGTAAGCGGAGGTGTGGAGACAAATGGTGTAAAAGACTCTAA
CAAAATAGCAAATTTCGTCAAAAATGCTAAGAAATAGGTTATTACTGAGTAGTATTTATTTAAGTATTGT
TTGTGCACTTGCCTGCAGGCCTTTTGAAAAGCAAGCATAAAAGATCTAAACATAAAATCTGTAAAATAAC
AAGATGTAAAGATAATGCTAAATCATTTGGCTTTTTGATTGATTGTACAGGAAAATATACATCGCAGGGG
GTTGACTTTTACCATTTCACCGCAATGGAATCAAACTTGTTGAAGAGAATGTTCACAGGCGCATACGCTA
CAATGACCCGATTCTTGCTAGCCTTTTCTCGGTCTTGCAAACAACCGCCGGCAGCTTAGTATATAAATAC
ACATGTACATACCTCTCTCCGTATCCTCGTAATCATTTTCTTGTATTTATCGTCTTTTCGCTGTAAAAAC
TTTATCACACTTATCTCAAATACACTTATTAACCGCTTTTACTATTATCTTCTACGCTGACAGTAATATC
AAACAGTGACACATATTAAACACAGTGGTTTCTTTGCATAAACACCATCAGCCTCAAGTCGTCAAGTAAA
GATTTCGTGTTCATGCAGATAGATAACAATCTATATGTTGATAATTAGCGTTGCCTCATCAATGCGAGAT
CCGTTTAACCGGACCCTAGTGCACTTACCCCACGTTCGGTCCACTGTGTGCCGAACTAGCAATTGTGAGC
GGATAACAATTACTAGCAATTGTGAGCGGATAACAATTACTAGCAATTGTGAGCGGATAACAATTACTAG
CAATTGTGAGCGGATAACAATTACTAGCAATTGTGAGCGGATAACAATTACTAGCAATTGTGAGCGGATA
ACAATTACTAGCAATTGTGAGCGGATAACAATTACTAGCAATTGTGAGCGGATAACAATTACTAGTTCCT
TCACTATTTTAACATGTGGAATTCGTAATCATGGTCATAGCTGTTTCCTGTGTGAAATTGTTATCCGCTC
ACAATTCCACACAACATACGAGCCGGAAGCATAAAGTGTAAAGCCTGGGGTGCCTAATGAGTGAGCTAAC
TCACATTAATTGCGTTGCGCTCACTGCCCGCTTTCCAGTCGGGAAACCTGTCGTGCCAGCTGCATTAATG
AATCGGCCAACGCGCGGGGAGAGGCGGTTTGCGTATTGGGCGCTCTTCCGCTTCCTCGCTCACTGACTCG
CTGCGCTCGGTCGTTCGGCTGCGGCGAGCGGTATCAGCTCACTCAAAGGCGGTAATACGGTTATCCACAG
AATCAGGGGATAACGCAGGAAAGAACATGTGAGCAAAAGGCCAGCAAAAGGCCAGGAACCGTAAAAAGGC
CGCGTTGCTGGCGTTTTTCCATAGGCTCCGCCCCCCTGACGAGCATCACAAAAATCGACGCTCAAGTCAG
AGGTGGCGAAACCCGACAGGACTATAAAGATACCAGGCGTTTCCCCCTGGAAGCTCCCTCGTGCGCTCTC
CTGTTCCGACCCTGCCGCTTACCGGATACCTGTCCGCCTTTCTCCCTTCGGGAAGCGTGGCGCTTTCTCA
TAGCTCACGCTGTAGGTATCTCAGTTCGGTGTAGGTCGTTCGCTCCAAGCTGGGCTGTGTGCACGAACCC
CCCGTTCAGCCCGACCGCTGCGCCTTATCCGGTAACTATCGTCTTGAGTCCAACCCGGTAAGACACGACT
TATCGCCACTGGCAGCAGCCACTGGTAACAGGATTAGCAGAGCGAGGTATGTAGGCGGTGCTACAGAGTT
CTTGAAGTGGTGGCCTAACTACGGCTACACTAGAAGGACAGTATTTGGTATCTGCGCTCTGCTGAAGCCA
GTTACCTTCGGAAAAAGAGTTGGTAGCTCTTGATCCGGCAAACAAACCACCGCTGGTAGCGGTGGTTTTT
TTGTTTGCAAGCAGCAGATTACGCGCAGAAAAAAAGGATCTCAAGAAGATCCTTTGATCTTTTCTACGGG
GTCTGACGCTCAGTGGAACGAAAACTCACGTTAAGGGATTTTGGTCATGAGATTATCAAAAAGGATCTTC
ACCTAGATCCTTTTAAATTAAAAATGAAGTTTTAAATCAATCTAAAGTATATATGAGTAAACTTGGTCTG
ACAGTTACCAATGCTTAATCAGTGAGGCACCTATCTCAGCGATCTGTCTATTTCGTTCATCCATAGTTGC
CTGACTCCCCGTCGTGTAGATAACTACGATACGGGAGGGCTTACCATCTGGCCCCAGTGCTGCAATGATA
CCGCGAGACCCACGCTCACCGGCTCCAGATTTATCAGCAATAAACCAGCCAGCCGGAAGGGCCGAGCGCA
GAAGTGGTCCTGCAACTTTATCCGCCTCCATCCAGTCTATTAATTGTTGCCGGGAAGCTAGAGTAAGTAG
TTCGCCAGTTAATAGTTTGCGCAACGTTGTTGCCATTGCTACAGGCATCGTGGTGTCACGCTCGTCGTTT
GGTATGGCTTCATTCAGCTCCGGTTCCCAACGATCAAGGCGAGTTACATGATCCCCCATGTTGTGCAAAA
AAGCGGTTAGCTCCTTCGGTCCTCCGATCGTTGTCAGAAGTAAGTTGGCCGCAGTGTTATCACTCATGGT
TATGGCAGCACTGCATAATTCTCTTACTGTCATGCCATCCGTAAGATGCTTTTCTGTGACTGGTGAGTAC
TCAACCAAGTCATTCTGAGAATAGTGTATGCGGCGACCGAGTTGCTCTTGCCCGGCGTCAATACGGGATA
ATACCGCGCCACATAGCAGAACTTTAAAAGTGCTCATCATTGGAAAACGTTCTTCGGGGCGAAAACTCTC
AAGGATCTTACCGCTGTTGAGATCCAGTTCGATGTAACCCACTCGTGCACCCAACTGATCTTCAGCATCT
TTTACTTTCACCAGCGTTTCTGGGTGAGCAAAAACAGGAAGGCAAAATGCCGCAAAAAAGGGAATAAGGG
CGACACGGAAATGTTGAATACTCATACTCTTCCTTTTTCAATATTATTGAAGCATTTATCAGGGTTATTG
TCTCATGAGCGGATACATATTTGAATGTATTTAGAAAAATAAACAAATAGGGGTTCCGCGCACATTTCCC
CGAAAAGTGCCACCTGACGTCTAAGAAACCATTATTATCATGACATTAACCTATAAAAATAGGCGTATCA
CGAGGCCCTTTCGTC
Features (pLannotate 1.2.2; 21 found; start..end, strand, type, name):
    137..236     +  misc_feature   bom (fragment): basis of mobility region from pBR322
    242..396     -  CDS            lacZα (fragment): LacZα fragment of β-galactosidase; lacZ fragment
    399..455     -  misc_feature   MCS: pUC18/19 multiple cloning site
    451..552     +  promoter       TRP1 promoter: S. cerevisiae TRP1
   1066..1519    +  rep_origin     ARS1: S. cerevisiae autonomously replicating sequence ARS1
   1883..1899    +  protein_bind   lac operator: The lac repressor binds to the lac operator to inhibit transcription in E. coli. This inhibition can be relieved by adding lactose or isopropyl-β-D-thiogalactopyranoside (IPTG). lac repressor encoded by lacI
   1910..1926    +  protein_bind   lac operator: The lac repressor binds to the lac operator to inhibit transcription in E. coli. This inhibition can be relieved by adding lactose or isopropyl-β-D-thiogalactopyranoside (IPTG). lac repressor encoded by lacI
   1937..1953    +  protein_bind   lac operator: The lac repressor binds to the lac operator to inhibit transcription in E. coli. This inhibition can be relieved by adding lactose or isopropyl-β-D-thiogalactopyranoside (IPTG). lac repressor encoded by lacI
   1964..1980    +  protein_bind   lac operator: The lac repressor binds to the lac operator to inhibit transcription in E. coli. This inhibition can be relieved by adding lactose or isopropyl-β-D-thiogalactopyranoside (IPTG). lac repressor encoded by lacI
   1991..2007    +  protein_bind   lac operator: The lac repressor binds to the lac operator to inhibit transcription in E. coli. This inhibition can be relieved by adding lactose or isopropyl-β-D-thiogalactopyranoside (IPTG). lac repressor encoded by lacI
   2018..2034    +  protein_bind   lac operator: The lac repressor binds to the lac operator to inhibit transcription in E. coli. This inhibition can be relieved by adding lactose or isopropyl-β-D-thiogalactopyranoside (IPTG). lac repressor encoded by lacI
   2045..2061    +  protein_bind   lac operator: The lac repressor binds to the lac operator to inhibit transcription in E. coli. This inhibition can be relieved by adding lactose or isopropyl-β-D-thiogalactopyranoside (IPTG). lac repressor encoded by lacI
   2072..2088    +  protein_bind   lac operator: The lac repressor binds to the lac operator to inhibit transcription in E. coli. This inhibition can be relieved by adding lactose or isopropyl-β-D-thiogalactopyranoside (IPTG). lac repressor encoded by lacI
   2158..2174    -  protein_bind   lac operator: The lac repressor binds to the lac operator to inhibit transcription in E. coli. This inhibition can be relieved by adding lactose or isopropyl-β-D-thiogalactopyranoside (IPTG). lac repressor encoded by lacI
   2182..2212    -  promoter       lac promoter: promoter for the E. coli lac operon
   2227..2248    -  protein_bind   CAP binding site: CAP binding activates transcription in the presence of cAMP. E. coli catabolite activator protein
   2261..2353    -  CDS            lacI (fragment): lac repressor; lacI; The lac repressor binds to the lac operator to inhibit transcription in E. coli. This inhibition can be relieved by adding lactose or isopropyl-β-D-thiogalactopyranoside (IPTG).
   2536..3124    -  rep_origin     ori: high-copy-number ColE1/pMB1/pBR322/pUC origin of replication
   3295..4155    -  CDS            AmpR: β-lactamase; bla; confers resistance to ampicillin, carbenicillin, and related antibiotics
   4156..4260    -  promoter       AmpR promoter: bla
   4355..35      +  CDS            rop (fragment) (across the origin): Rop protein, which maintains plasmids at low copy number; rop
