>Addgene plasmid #83409 | pUC-TALO8 | addgene full sequence | sequence record 165982 | Addgene NGS Result
TCGCGCGTTTCGGTGATGACGGTGAAAACCTCTGACACATGCAGCTCCCGGAGACGGTCACAGCTTGTCT
GTAAGCGGATGCCGGGAGCAGACAAGCCCGTCAGGGCGCGTCAGCGGGTGTTGGCGGGTGTCGGGGCTGG
CTTAACTATGCGGCATCAGAGCAGATTGTACTGAGAGTGCACCATATGCGGTGTGAAATACCGCACAGAT
GCGTAAGGAGAAAATACCGCATCAGGCGCCATTCGCCATTCAGGCTGCGCAACTGTTGGGAAGGGCGATC
GGTGCGGGCCTCTTCGCTATTACGCCAGCTGGCGAAAGGGGGATGTGCTGCAAGGCGATTAAGTTGGGTA
ACGCCAGGGTTTTCCCAGTCACGACGTTGTAAAACGACGGCCAGTGCCAAGCTTGCATGCCTGCAGGTCG
ACTCTAGAGGATCCCCGGGTACCGAGCTCGAATTCGGTCGAAAAAAGAAAAGGAGAGGGCCAAGAGGGAG
GGCATTGGTGACTATTGAGCACGTGAGTATACGTGATTAAGCACACAAAGGCAGCTTGGAGTATGTCTGT
TATTAATTTCACAGGTAGTTCTGGTCCATTGGTGAAAGTTTGCGGCTTGCAGAGCACAGAGGCCGCAGAA
TGTGCTCTAGATTCCGATGCTGACTTGCTGGGTATTATATGTGTGCCCAATAGAAAGAGAACAATTGACC
CGGTTATTGCAAGGAAAATTTCAAGTCTTGTAAAAGCATATAAAAATAGTTCAGGCACTCCGAAATACTT
GGTTGGCGTGTTTCGTAATCAACCTAAGGAGGATGTTTTGGCTCTGGTCAATGATTACGGCATTGATATC
GTCCAACTGCATGGAGATGAGTCGTGGCAAGAATACCAAGAGTTCCTCGGTTTGCCAGTTATTAAAAGAC
TCGTATTTCCAAAAGACTGCAACATACTACTCAGTGCAGCTTCACAGAAACCTCATTCGTTTATTCCCTT
GTTTGATTCAGAAGCAGGTGGGACAGGTGAACTTTTGGATTGGAACTCGATTTCTGACTGGGTTGGAAGG
CAAGAGAGCCCCGAAAGCTTACATTTTATGTTAGCTGGTGGACTGACGCCAGAAAATGTTGGTGATGCGC
TTAGATTAAATGGCGTTATTGGTGTTGATGTAAGCGGAGGTGTGGAGACAAATGGTGTAAAAGACTCTAA
CAAAATAGCAAATTTCGTCAAAAATGCTAAGAAATAGGTTATTACTGAGTAGTATTTATTTAAGTATTGT
TTGTGCACTTGCCTGCAGGCCTTTTGAAAAGCAAGCATAAAAGATCTAAACATAAAATCTGTAAAATAAC
AAGATGTAAAGATAATGCTAAATCATTTGGCTTTTTGATTGATTGTACAGGAAAATATACATCGCAGGGG
GTTGACTTTTACCATTTCACCGCAATGGAATCAAACTTGTTGAAGAGAATGTTCACAGGCGCATACGCTA
CAATGACCCGATTCTTGCTAGCCTTTTCTCGGTCTTGCAAACAACCGCCGGCAGCTTAGTATATAAATAC
ACATGTACATACCTCTCTCCGTATCCTCGTAATCATTTTCTTGTATTTATCGTCTTTTCGCTGTAAAAAC
TTTATCACACTTATCTCAAATACACTTATTAACCGCTTTTACTATTATCTTCTACGCTGACAGTAATATC
AAACAGTGACACATATTAAACACAGTGGTTTCTTTGCATAAACACCATCAGCCTCAAGTCGTCAAGTAAA
GATTTCGTGTTCATGCAGATAGATAACAATCTATATGTTGATAATTAGCGTTGCCTCATCAATGCGAGAT
CCGTTTAACCGGACCCTAGTGCACTTACCCCACGTTCGGTCCACTGTGTGCCGAACTAGCAATTGTGAGC
GGATAACAATTACTAGCAATTGTGAGCGGATAACAATTACTAGCAATTGTGAGCGGATAACAATTACTAG
CAATTGTGAGCGGATAACAATTACTAGCAATTGTGAGCAGATAACAATTACTAGCAATTGTGAGCGGATA
ACAATTACTAGCAATTATGAGCGGATAACAATTACTAGCAATTGTGAGCGGATAACAATACTAGTTCCTT
CACTATTTTAACATGTGGAATTCGTAATCATGTCATAGCTGTTTCCTGTGTGAAATTGTTATCCGCTCAC
AATTCCACACAACATACGAGCCGGAAGCATAAAGTGTAAAGCCTGGGGTGCCTAATGAGTGAGCTAACTC
ACATTAATTGCGTTGCGCTCACTGCCCGCTTTCCAGTCGGGAAACCTGTCGTGCCAGCTGCATTAATGAA
TCGGCCAACGCGCGGGGAGAGGCGGTTTGCGTATTGGGCGCTCTTCCGCTTCCTCGCTCACTGACTCGCT
GCGCTCGGTCGTTCGGCTGCGGCGAGCGGTATCAGCTCACTCAAAGGCGGTAATACGGTTATCCACAGAA
TCAGGGGATAACGCAGGAAAGAACATGTGAGCAAAAGGCCAGCAAAAGGCCAGGAACCGTAAAAAGGCCG
CGTTGCTGGCGTTTTTCCATAGGCTCCGCCCCCCTGACGAGCATCACAAAAATCGACGCTCAAGTCAGAG
GTGGCGAAACCCGACAGGACTATAAAGATACCAGGCGTTTCCCCCTGGAAGCTCCCTCGTGCGCTCTCCT
GTTCCGACCCTGCCGCTTACCGGATACCTGTCCGCCTTTCTCCCTTCGGGAAGCGTGGCGCTTTCTCATA
GCTCACGCTGTAGGTATCTCAGTTCGGTGTAGGTCGTTCGCTCCAAGCTGGGCTGTGTGCACGAACCCCC
CGTTCAGCCCGACCGCTGCGCCTTATCCGGTAACTATCGTCTTGAGTCCAACCCGGTAAGACACGACTTA
TCGCCACTGGCAGCAGCCACTGGTAACAGGATTAGCAGAGCGAGGTATGTAGGCGGTGCTACAGAGTTCT
TGAAGTGGTGGCCTAACTACGGCTACACTAGAAGAACAGTATTTGGTATCTGCGCTCTGCTGAAGCCAGT
TACCTTCGGAAAAAGAGTTGGTAGCTCTTGATCCGGCAAACAAACCACCGCTGGTAGCGGTGGTTTTTTT
GTTTGCAAGCAGCAGATTACGCGCAGAAAAAAAGGATCTCAAGAAGATCCTTTGATCTTTTCTACGGGGT
CTGACGCTCAGTGGAACGAAAACTCACGTTAAGGGATTTTGGTCATGAGATTATCAAAAAGGATCTTCAC
CTAGATCCTTTTAAATTAAAAATGAAGTTTTAAATCAATCTAAAGTATATATGAGTAAACTTGGTCTGAC
AGTTACCAATGCTTAATCAGTGAGGCACCTATCTCAGCGATCTGTCTATTTCGTTCATCCATAGTTGCCT
GACTCCCCGTCGTGTAGATAACTACGATACGGGAGGGCTTACCATCTGGCCCCAGTGCTGCAATGATACC
GCGAGACCCACGCTCACCGGCTCCAGATTTATCAGCAATAAACCAGCCAGCCGGAAGGGCCGAGCGCAGA
AGTGGTCCTGCAACTTTATCCGCCTCCATCCAGTCTATTAATTGTTGCCGGGAAGCTAGAGTAAGTAGTT
CGCCAGTTAATAGTTTGCGCAACGTTGTTGCCATTGCTACAGGCATCGTGGTGTCACGCTCGTCGTTTGG
TATGGCTTCATTCAGCTCCGGTTCCCAACGATCAAGGCGAGTTACATGATCCCCCATGTTGTGCAAAAAA
GCGGTTAGCTCCTTCGGTCCTCCGATCGTTGTCAGAAGTAAGTTGGCCGCAGTGTTATCACTCATGGTTA
TGGCAGCACTGCATAATTCTCTTACTGTCATGCCATCCGTAAGATGCTTTTCTGTGACTGGTGAGTACTC
AACCAAGTCATTCTGAGAATAGTGTATGCGGCGACCGAGTTGCTCTTGCCCGGCGTCAATACGGGATAAT
ACCGCGCCACATAGCAGAACTTTAAAAGTGCTCATCATTGGAAAACGTTCTTCGGGGCGAAAACTCTCAA
GGATCTTACCGCTGTTGAGATCCAGTTCGATGTAACCCACTCGTGCACCCAACTGATCTTCAGCATCTTT
TACTTTCACCAGCGTTTCTGGGTGAGCAAAAACAGGAAGGCAAAATGCCGCAAAAAAGGGAATAAGGGCG
ACACGGAAATGTTGAATACTCATACTCTTCCTTTTTCAATATTATTGAAGCATTTATCAGGGTTATTGTC
TCATGAGCGGATACATATTTGAATGTATTTAGAAAAATAAACAAATAGGGGTTCCGCGCACATTTCCCCG
AAAAGTGCCACCTGACGTCTAAGAAACCATTATTATCATGACATTAACCTATAAAAATAGGCGTATCACG
AGGCCCTTTCGTC
Features (pLannotate 1.2.2; 20 found; start..end, strand, type, name):
    137..236     +  misc_feature   bom (fragment): basis of mobility region from pBR322
    242..396     -  CDS            lacZα (fragment): LacZα fragment of β-galactosidase; lacZ fragment
    399..455     -  misc_feature   MCS: pUC18/19 multiple cloning site
    451..552     +  promoter       TRP1 promoter: S. cerevisiae TRP1
    553..1227    +  CDS            TRP1: phosphoribosylanthranilate isomerase, required for tryptophan biosynthesis; S. cerevisiae TRP1; yeast auxotrophic marker
   1883..1899    +  protein_bind   lac operator: The lac repressor binds to the lac operator to inhibit transcription in E. coli. This inhibition can be relieved by adding lactose or isopropyl-β-D-thiogalactopyranoside (IPTG). lac repressor encoded by lacI
   1910..1926    +  protein_bind   lac operator: The lac repressor binds to the lac operator to inhibit transcription in E. coli. This inhibition can be relieved by adding lactose or isopropyl-β-D-thiogalactopyranoside (IPTG). lac repressor encoded by lacI
   1937..1953    +  protein_bind   lac operator: The lac repressor binds to the lac operator to inhibit transcription in E. coli. This inhibition can be relieved by adding lactose or isopropyl-β-D-thiogalactopyranoside (IPTG). lac repressor encoded by lacI
   1964..1980    +  protein_bind   lac operator: The lac repressor binds to the lac operator to inhibit transcription in E. coli. This inhibition can be relieved by adding lactose or isopropyl-β-D-thiogalactopyranoside (IPTG). lac repressor encoded by lacI
   2018..2034    +  protein_bind   lac operator: The lac repressor binds to the lac operator to inhibit transcription in E. coli. This inhibition can be relieved by adding lactose or isopropyl-β-D-thiogalactopyranoside (IPTG). lac repressor encoded by lacI
   2043..2063    +  protein_bind   lac operator (fragment): The lac repressor binds to the lac operator to inhibit transcription in E. coli. This inhibition can be relieved by adding lactose or isopropyl-β-D-thiogalactopyranoside (IPTG). lac repressor encoded by lacI
   2072..2088    +  protein_bind   lac operator: The lac repressor binds to the lac operator to inhibit transcription in E. coli. This inhibition can be relieved by adding lactose or isopropyl-β-D-thiogalactopyranoside (IPTG). lac repressor encoded by lacI
   2156..2172    -  protein_bind   lac operator: The lac repressor binds to the lac operator to inhibit transcription in E. coli. This inhibition can be relieved by adding lactose or isopropyl-β-D-thiogalactopyranoside (IPTG). lac repressor encoded by lacI
   2180..2210    -  promoter       lac promoter: promoter for the E. coli lac operon
   2225..2246    -  protein_bind   CAP binding site: CAP binding activates transcription in the presence of cAMP. E. coli catabolite activator protein
   2259..2351    -  CDS            lacI (fragment): lac repressor; lacI; The lac repressor binds to the lac operator to inhibit transcription in E. coli. This inhibition can be relieved by adding lactose or isopropyl-β-D-thiogalactopyranoside (IPTG).
   2534..3122    -  rep_origin     ori: high-copy-number ColE1/pMB1/pBR322/pUC origin of replication
   3293..4153    -  CDS            AmpR: β-lactamase; bla; confers resistance to ampicillin, carbenicillin, and related antibiotics
   4154..4258    -  promoter       AmpR promoter: bla
   4353..35      +  CDS            rop (fragment) (across the origin): Rop protein, which maintains plasmids at low copy number; rop
