[The description below was written by a language model from this plasmid's Addgene catalogue record and pLannotate feature annotations shown in this document.]
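Description:
pUC-TALO8 is a pUC-based shuttle-type plasmid of about 4.35 kb that carries the TRP1-ARS1-8xLacO (TALO8) minichromosome cassette for use in budding yeast. In E. coli it is maintained through the high-copy ColE1/pUC origin and selected with ampicillin via the β-lactamase gene. The backbone also retains the usual pUC remnants: a lacZα fragment, the lac promoter with its own operator and CAP site, a short lacI fragment, and bom and rop fragments.

The insert sits in the pUC multiple cloning site. It consists of the S. cerevisiae TRP1 gene under its native promoter as a tryptophan auxotrophic marker, the ARS1 autonomously replicating sequence that overlaps the 3′ end of TRP1, and a downstream array of eight tandem lac operator sites.

Two sequence records are annotated. The depositor sequence shows ARS1 and all eight array operators. The repository's sequenced version annotates the TRP1 coding region, but detects one array operator only as a fragment and misses another. This matches the recorded A-to-G mismatches in operators 5 and 7, which the depositor states do not affect function. The repeat array is noted as prone to copy loss in bacteria, which is why a recombination-stabilising host and verification of the repeat number are specified.

For use in yeast, the pUC backbone is removed by EcoRI digestion and the roughly 1.7 kb fragment is self-ligated into a small circle that is transformed directly. That circle replicates from ARS1 as a chromatinised minichromosome under tryptophan selection. The lacO array presumably serves as an affinity handle for lac repressor-based capture. This allows the minichromosome and its histones to be purified, in the associated study to examine histone acetylation around a replication origin.
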