Addgene plasmid #83409: pUC-TALO8
Purpose: TRP1-ARS1-8xLacO (TALO8) minichromosome system for histone purification in yeast
Depositing lab: Toshi Tsukiyama. Depositing organization: Fred Hutchinson Cancer Center. Publication: Dynamic changes in histone acetylation regulate origins of DNA replication. Unnikrishnan A, Gafken PR, Tsukiyama T. Nat Struct Mol Biol. 2010 Apr;17(4):430-7. doi: 10.1038/nsmb.1780. Epub 2010 Mar 14. PubMed 20228802.
Backbone
  Vector backbone: pUC
  Backbone manufacturer: unknown
  Vector type: Yeast Expression
Growth in bacteria
  Bacterial resistance: Ampicillin, 100 μg/mL
  Growth temperature: 30°C
  Growth strain: NEB Stable
  Growth instructions: grow at 30 °C in the presence of 1 mM IPTG in both plate and liquid media, in order to keep eight copies of LacO. Upon maxi-prep, we test the copy number of LacO by PCR using the following primers: R-20: CAGCTATGACCATGATTACG pDTL11: AATGCGAGATCCGTTTAAC
  Copy number: Unknown
Gene/Insert
  Gene/Insert name: TRP-ARS-8xLacO
  Species: Synthetic
  Mutation: Please see depositor comments below
  Promoter: TRP1
  Cloning method: Unknown
  Sequencing primers: 5′ M13pUC-Fwd; 3′ M13 Reverse
Terms and licenses: Academic/Nonprofit Terms; Industry Terms: Not Available to Industry
Depositor comments: Please note- Addgene's quality control full plasmid sequence found several single A->G mismatches in lacO sites 5 and 7. The depositor noted that these discrepancies do NOT affect plasmid function. To transform yeast, we remove pUC backbone by cutting pUC-TALO8 with EcoRI, isolating ~1.7 kb fragment, and self-ligating it in vitro. We then directly transform yeast with the ligation mixture. Purification protocol can be found here: http://research.fhcrc.org/content/dam/stripe/tsukiyama/files/Protocols/TALO8_Protocol.pdf
How to cite: pUC-TALO8 was a gift from Toshi Tsukiyama (Addgene plasmid # 83409 ; http://n2t.net/addgene:83409 ; RRID:Addgene_83409)
