>Addgene plasmid #83409 | pUC-TALO8 | addgene partial sequence | sequence record 161201 | M13pUC-Fwd 5'-CCCAGTCACGACGTTGTAAAACG-3'
CCTGCAGGTCGACTCTAGAGGATCCCCGGGTACCGAGCTCGAATTCGGTCGAAAAAAGAAAAGGAGAGGG
CCAAGAGGGAGGGCATTGGTGACTATTGAGCACGTGAGTATACGTGATTAAGCACACAAAGGCAGCTTGG
AGTATGTCTGTTATTAATTTCACAGGTAGTTCTGGTCCATTGGTGAAAGTTTGCGGCTTGCAGAGCACAG
AGGCCGCAGAATGTGCTCTAGATTCCGATGCTGACTTGCTGGGTATTATATGTGTGCCCAATAGAAAGAG
AACAATTGACCCGGTTATTGCAAGGAAAATTTCAAGTCTTGTAAAAGCATATAAAAATAGTTCAGGCACT
CCGAAATACTTGGTTGGCGTGTTTCGTAATCAACCTAAGGAGGATGTTTTGGCTCTGGTCAATGATTACG
GCATTGATATCGTCCAACTGCATGGAGATGAGTCGTGGCAAGAATACCAAGAGTTCCTCGGTTTGCCAGT
TATTAAAAGACTCGTATTTCCAAAAGACTGCAACATACTACTCAGTGCAGCTTCACAGAAACCTCATTCG
TTTATTCCCTTGTTTGATTCAGAAGCAGGTGGGACAGGTGAACTTTTGGATTGGAACTCGATTTCTGACT
GGGTTGGAAGGCAAGAGAGCCCCGAAAGCTTACATTTTATGTTAGCTGGTGGACTGACGCCAGAAAATGT
TGGTGATGCGCTTAGATTAAATGGCGTTATTGGTGTTGATGTAAGCGGAGGTGTGGAGACAAATGGTGTA
AAAGACTCTAACAAAATAGCAAATTTCGTCAAAAATGCTAAGAAATAGGTTATTACTGAGTAGTATTTAT
TT
