>Addgene plasmid #83409 | pUC-TALO8 | addgene partial sequence | sequence record 161202 | M13pUC-Rev 5'-AGCGGATAACAATTTCACACAGG-3'
CGAATTCCACATGTTAAAATAGTGAAGGAACTAGTATTGTTATCCGCTCACAATTGCTAGTAATTGTTAT
CCGCTCATAATTGCTAGTAATTGTTATCCGCTCACAATTGCTAGTAATTGTTATCTGCTCACAATTGCTA
GTAATTGTTATCCGCTCACAATTGCTAGTAATTGTTATCCGCTCACAATTGCTAGTAATTG
